>Addgene plasmid #176482 | PiggyBac-TetO-Ascl1-neomycin | addgene full sequence | sequence record 356777 | Addgene NGS Result
TGTGCTGCAAGGCGATTAAGTTGGGTAACGCCAGGGTTTTCCCAGTCACGACGTTGTAAAACGACGGCCA
GTGAATTGTAATACGACTCACTATAGGGCGAATTGGAGCTCGGTATTCACGACAGCAGGCTGAATAATAA
AAAAATTAGAAACTATTATTTAACCCTAGAAAGATAATCATATTGTGACGTACGTTAAAGATAATCATGC
GTAAAATTGACGCATGTGTTTTATCGGTCTGTATATCGAGGTTTATTTATTAATTTGAATAGATATTAAG
TTTTATTATATTTACACTTACATACTAATAATAAATTCAACAAACAATTTATTTATGTTTATTTATTTAT
TAAAAAAAAACAAAAACTCAAAATTTCTTCTATAAAGTAACAAAACTTTTAAACATTCTCTCTTTTACAA
AAATAAACTTATTTTGTACTTTAAAAACAGTCATGTTGTATTATAAAATAAGTAATTAGCTTAACCTATA
CATAATAGAAACAAATTATACTTATTAGTCAGTCAGAAACAACTTTGGCACATATCAATATTATGCTCTC
GTTAATTAACTCGAGGGATCCAAGCTGGCCGCACGTCTCCCTATCAGTGATAGAGAAGTCGACACGTCTC
GAGCTCCCTATCAGTGATAGAGAAGGTACGTCTAGAACGTCTCCCTATCAGTGATAGAGAAGTCGACACG
TCTCGAGCTCCCTATCAGTGATAGAGAAGGTACGTCTAGAACGTCTCCCTATCAGTGATAGAGAAGTCGA
CACGTCTCGAGCTCCCTATCAGTGATAGAGAAGGTACGTCTAGAACGTCTCCCTATCAGTGATAGAGAAG
TCGACACGTCTCGAGCTCCCTATCAGTGATAGAGAAGGTACCCCCTATATAAGCAGAGCTCGTTTAGTGA
ACCGTCAGATCGCCTGGAGACGCCATCCACGCTGTTTTGACCTCCATAGAAGACACCGGGACCGATCCAG
CCTCCGCGGTGGCGGCCATCACAAGTTTGTACAAAAAAGCAGGCTCCGCGGCCGCCGACCGGGGCCACC
[693 nt withheld, positions 1050-1742]
TAAACCGGTCGGGCGCGCCGATCTTTTCCCTCTGCCAAAAATTATGGGGACATCATGAAGCCCCTTGAGC
ATCTGACTTCTGGCTAATAAAGGAAATTTATTTTCATTGCAATAGTGTGTTGGAATTTTTTGTGTCTCTC
ACTCGGAAGGACATATGGGAGGGCAAATCATTTAAAACATCAGAATGAGTATTTGGTTTAGAGTTTGGCA
ACATATGCCCATATGCTGGCTGCCATGAACAAAGGTTGGCTATAAAGAGGTCATCAGTATATGAAACAGC
CCCCTGCTGTCCATTCCTTATTCCATAGAAAAGCCTTGACTTGAGGTTAGATTTTTTTTATATTTTGTTT
TGTGTTATTTTTTTCTTTAACATCCCTAAAATTTTCCTTACATGTTTTACTAGCCAGATTTTTCCTCCTC
TCCTGACTACTCCCAGTCATAGCTGTCCCTCTTCTCTTATGGAGATCCCTCGACCTGCAGGAATTCGATT
ACTTAAGCCTAGGATCCAGATCTGTACATTCGAATCGATGAATTCGTTAACCATGGAAGCTTCTGCAAAG
GGCGAATTCTGCAGATATCCATCACACTGGCGGCCGCACTAGCGGTGGCGGCCTCGACATTGATTATTGA
CTAGTTATTAATAGTAATCAATTACGGGGTCATTAGTTCATAGCCCATATATGGAGTTCCGCGTTACATA
ACTTACGGTAAATGGCCCGCCTGGCTGACCGCCCAACGACCCCCGCCCATTGACGTCAATAATGACGTAT
GTTCCCATAGTAACGCCAATAGGGACTTTCCATTGACGTCAATGGGTGGAGTATTTACGGTAAACTGCCC
ACTTGGCAGTACATCAAGTGTATCATATGCCAAGTACGCCCCCTATTGACGTCAATGACGGTAAATGGCC
CGCCTGGCATTATGCCCAGTACATGACCTTATGGGACTTTCCTACTTGGCAGTACATCTACGTATTAGTC
ATCGCTATTACCATGATGATGCGGTTTTGGCAGTACATCAATGGGCGTGGATAGCGGTTTGACTCACGGG
GATTTCCAAGTCTCCACCCCATTGACGTCAATGGGAGTTTGTTTTGACTAGTGGAGCCGAGAGTAATTCA
TACAAAAGGAGGGATCGCCTTCGCAAGGGGAGAGCCCAGGGACCGTCCCTAAATTCTCACAGACCCAAAT
CCCTGTAGCCGCCCCACGACAGCGCGAGGAGCATGCGCCCAGGGCTGAGCGCGGGTAGATCAGAGCACAC
AAGCTCACAGTCCCCGGCGGTGGGGGGAGGGGCGCGCTGAGCGGGGGCCAGGGAGCTGGCGCGGGGCAAA
CTGGGAAAGTGGTGTCGTGTGCTGGCTCCGCCCTCTTCCCGAGGGTGGGGGAGAACGGTATATAAGTGCG
GTAGTCGCCTTGGACGTTCTTTTTCGCAACGGGTTTGCCGTCAGAACGCAGGTGAGTGGCGGGTGTGGCT
TCCGCGGGCCCCGGAGCTGGAGCCCTGCTCTGAGCGGGCCGGGCTGATATGCGAGTGTCGTCCGCAGGGT
TTAGCTGTGAGCATTCCCACTTCGAGTGGCGGGCGGTGCGGGGGTGAGAGTGCGAGGCCTAGCGGCAACC
CCGTAGCCTCGCCTCGTGTCCGGCTTGAGGCCTAGCGTGGTGTCCGCCGCCGCGTGCCACTCCGGCCGCA
CTATGCGTTTTTTGTCCTTGCTGCCCTCGATTGCCTTCCAGCAGCATGGGCTAACAAAGGGAGGGTGTGG
GGCTCACTCTTAAGGAGCCCATGAAGCTTACGTTGGATAGGAATGGAAGGGCAGGAGGGGCGACTGGGGC
CCGCCCGCCTTCGGAGCACATGTCCGACGCCACCTGGATGGGGCGAGGCCTGTGGCTTTCCGAAGCAATC
GGGCGTGAGTTTAGCCTACCTGGGCCATGTGGCCCTAGCACTGGGCACGGTCTGGCCTGGCGGTGCCGCG
TTCCCTTGCCTCCCAACAAGGGTGAGGCCGTCCCGCCCGGCACCAGTTGCTTGCGCGGAAAGATGGCCGC
TCCCGGGGCCCTGTTGCAAGGAGCTCAAAATGGAGGACGCGGCAGCCCGGTGGAGCGGGCGGGTGAGTCA
CCCACACAAAGGAAGAGGGCCTTGCCCCTCGCCGGCCGCTGCTTCCTGTGACCCCGTGGTCTATCGGCCG
CATAGTCACCTCGGGCTTCTCTTGAGCACCGCTCGTCGCGGCGGGGGGAGGGGATCTAATGGCGTTGGAG
TTTGTTCACATTTGGTGGGTGGAGACTAGTCAGGCCAGCCTGGCGCTGGAAGTCATTCTTGGAATTTGCC
CCTTTGAGTTTGGAGCGAGGCTAATTCTCAAGCCTCTTAGCGGTTCAAAGGTATTTTCTAAACCCGTTTC
CAGGTGTTGTGAAAGCCACCGCTAATTCAAAGCAATCCGGAGTAATTCACCATGTCTAGACTGGACAAGA
GCAAAGTCATAAACGGCGCTCTGGAATTACTCAATGGAGTCGGTATCGAAGGCCTGACGACAAGGAAACT
CGCTCAAAAGCTGGGAGTTGAGCAGCCTACCCTGTACTGGCACGTGAAGAACAAGCGGGCCCTGCTCGAT
GCCCTGCCAATCGAGATGCTGGACAGGCATCATACCCACTTCTGCCCCCTGGAAGGCGAGTCATGGCAAG
ACTTTCTGCGGAACAACGCCAAGTCATTCCGCTGTGCTCTCCTCTCACATCGCGACGGGGCTAAAGTGCA
TCTCGGCACCCGCCCAACAGAGAAACAGTACGAAACCCTGGAAAATCAGCTCGCGTTCCTGTGTCAGCAA
GGCTTCTCCCTGGAGAACGCACTGTACGCTCTGTCCGCCGTGGGCCACTTTACACTGGGCTGCGTATTGG
AGGAACAGGAGCATCAAGTAGCAAAAGAGGAAAGAGAGACACCTACCACCGATTCTATGCCCCCACTTCT
GAGACAAGCAATTGAGCTGTTCGACCGGCAGGGAGCCGAACCTGCCTTCCTTTTCGGCCTGGAACTAATC
ATATGTGGCCTGGAGAAACAGCTAAAGTGCGAAAGCGGCGGGCCGGCCGACGCCCTTGACGATTTTGACT
TAGACATGCTCCCAGCCGATGCCCTTGACGACTTTGACCTTGATATGCTGCCTGCTGACGCTCTTGACGA
TTTTGACCTTGACATGCTCCCCGGGTAACTAAGTAAGGATCCCGTACGCCTAGGAGCAGGTTTCCCCAAT
GACACAAAACGTGCAACTTGAAACTCCGCCTGGTCTTTCCAGGTCTAGAGGGGTAACACTTTGTACTGCG
TTTGGCTCCACGCTCGATCCACTGGCGAGTGTTAGTAACAGCACTGTTGCTTCGTAGCGGAGCATGACGG
CCGTGGGAACTCCTCCTTGGTAACAAGGACCCACGGGGCCAAAAGCCACGCCCACACGGGCCCGTCATGT
GTGCAACCCCAGCACGGCGACTTTACTGCGAAACCCACTTTAAAGTGACATTGAAACTGGTACCCACACA
CTGGTGACAGGCTAAGGATGCCCTTCAGGTACCCCGAGGTAACACGCGACACTCGGGATCTGAGAAGGGG
ACTGGGGCTTCTATAAAAGCGCTCGGTTTAAAAAGCTTCTATGCCTGAATAGGTGACCGGAGGTCGGCAC
CTTTCCTTTGCAATTACTGACCCTATGAATACACTGACTGTTTGACAATTAATCATCGGCATAGTATATC
GGCATAGTATAATACGACTCACTATAGGAGGGCCACCATGATTGAACAAGATGGATTGCACGCAGGTTCT
CCGGCCGCTTGGGTGGAGAGGCTATTCGGCTATGACTGGGCACAACAGACAATCGGCTGCTCTGATGCCG
CCGTGTTCCGGCTGTCAGCGCAGGGGCGCCCGGTTCTTTTTGTCAAGACCGACCTGTCCGGTGCCCTGAA
TGAACTGCAAGACGAGGCAGCGCGGCTATCGTGGCTGGCCACGACGGGCGTTCCTTGCGCAGCTGTGCTC
GACGTTGTCACTGAAGCGGGAAGGGACTGGCTGCTATTGGGCGAAGTGCCGGGGCAGGATCTCCTGTCAT
CTCACCTTGCTCCTGCCGAGAAAGTATCCATCATGGCTGATGCAATGCGGCGGCTGCATACGCTTGATCC
GGCTACCTGCCCATTCGACCACCAAGCGAAACATCGCATCGAGCGAGCACGTACTCGGATGGAAGCCGGT
CTTGTCGATCAGGATGATCTGGACGAAGAGCATCAGGGGCTCGCGCCAGCCGAACTGTTCGCCAGGCTCA
AGGCGAGCATGCCCGACGGCGAGGATCTCGTCGTGACACATGGCGATGCCTGCTTGCCGAATATCATGGT
GGAAAATGGCCGCTTTTCTGGATTCATCGACTGTGGCCGGCTGGGTGTGGCGGACCGCTATCAGGACATA
GCGTTGGCTACCCGTGATATTGCTGAAGAGCTTGGCGGCGAATGGGCTGACCGCTTCCTCGTGCTTTACG
GTATCGCCGCTCCCGATTCGCAGCGCATCGCCTTCTATCGCCTTCTTGACGAGTTCTTCTGAGCGGGACT
CTGGGGTTCGAAATGACCGACCAAGCGAATTCGCTAGGATTATCCCTAATACCTGCCACCCCACTCTTAA
TCAGTGGTGGAAGAACGGTCTCAGAACTGTTTGTTTCAATTGGCCATTTAAGTTTAGTAGTAAAAGACTG
GTTAATGATAACAATGCATCGTAAAACCTTCAGAAGGAAAGGAGAATGTTTTGTGGACCACTTTGGTTTT
CTTTTTTGCGTGTGGCAGTTTTAAGTTATTAGTTTTTAAAATCAGTACTTTTTAATGGAAACAACTTGAC
CAAAAATTTGTCACAGAATTTTGAGACCCATTAAAAAAGTTAAATGAGAAACCTGTGTGTTCCTTTGGTC
AACACCGAGACATTTAGGTGAAAGACATCTAATTCTGGTTTTACGAATCTGGAAACTTCTTGAAAATGTA
ATTCTTGAGTTAACACTTCTGGGTGGAGAATAGGGTTGTTTTCCCCCCACATAATTGGAAGGGGAAGGAA
TATCATTTAAAGCTATGGGAGGGTTGCTTTGATTACAACACTGGAGAGAAATGCAGCATGTTGCTGATTG
CCTGTCACTAAAACAGGCCAAAAACTGAGTCCTTGGGTTGCATAGAAAGCTGCCAAACGCTAGCCAACAA
GCTCGTCATCGCTTTGCAGAAGAGCAGAGAGGATATGCTCATCGTCTAAAGAACTACCCATTTTATTATA
TATTAGTCACGATATCTATAACAAGAAAATATATATATAATAAGTTATCACGTAAGTAGAACATGAAATA
ACAATATAATTATCGTATGAGTTAAATCTTAAAAGTCACGTAAAAGATAATCATGCGTCATTTTGACTCA
CGCGGTCGTTATAGTTCAAAATCAGTGACACTTACCGCATTGACAAGCACGCCTCACGGGAGCTCCAAGC
GGCGACTGAGATGTCCTAAATGCACAGCGACGGATTCGCGCTATTTAGAAAGAGAGAGCAATATTTCAAG
AATGCATGCGTCAATTTTACGCAGACTATCTTTCTAGGGTTAAAAAAGATTTGCGCTTTACTCGACCTAA
ACTTTAAACACGTCATAGAATCTTCGTTTGACAAAAACCACATTGTGGCCAAGCTGTGTGACGCGACGCG
CGCTAAAGAATGGCAAACCAAGTCGCGCGAGGTACCAGCTTTTGTTCCCTTTAGTGAGGGTTAATTTCGA
GCTTGGCGTAATCATGGTCATAGCTGTTTCCTGTGTGAAATTGTTATCCGCTCACAATTCCACACAACAT
ACGAGCCGGAAGCATAAAGTGTAAAGCCTGGGGTGCCTAATGAGTGAGCTAACTCACATTAATTGCGTTG
CGCTCACTGCCCGCTTTCCAGTCGGGAAACCTGTCGTGCCAGCTGCATTAATGAATCGGCCAACGCGCGG
GGAGAGGCGGTTTGCGTATTGGGCGCTCTTCCGCTTCCTCGCTCACTGACTCGCTGCGCTCGGTCGTTCG
GCTGCGGCGAGCGGTATCAGCTCACTCAAAGGCGGTAATACGGTTATCCACAGAATCAGGGGATAACGCA
GGAAAGAACATGTGAGCAAAAGGCCAGCAAAAGGCCAGGAACCGTAAAAAGGCCGCGTTGCTGGCGTTTT
TCCATAGGCTCCGCCCCCCTGACGAGCATCACAAAAATCGACGCTCAAGTCAGAGGTGGCGAAACCCGAC
AGGACTATAAAGATACCAGGCGTTTCCCCCTGGAAGCTCCCTCGTGCGCTCTCCTGTTCCGACCCTGCCG
CTTACCGGATACCTGTCCGCCTTTCTCCCTTCGGGAAGCGTGGCGCTTTCTCATAGCTCACGCTGTAGGT
ATCTCAGTTCGGTGTAGGTCGTTCGCTCCAAGCTGGGCTGTGTGCACGAACCCCCCGTTCAGCCCGACCG
CTGCGCCTTATCCGGTAACTATCGTCTTGAGTCCAACCCGGTAAGACACGACTTATCGCCACTGGCAGCA
GCCACTGGTAACAGGATTAGCAGAGCGAGGTATGTAGGCGGTGCTACAGAGTTCTTGAAGTGGTGGCCTA
ACTACGGCTACACTAGAAGAACAGTATTTGGTATCTGCGCTCTGCTGAAGCCAGTTACCTTCGGAAAAAG
AGTTGGTAGCTCTTGATCCGGCAAACAAACCACCGCTGGTAGCGGTGGTTTTTTTGTTTGCAAGCAGCAG
ATTACGCGCAGAAAAAAAGGATCTCAAGAAGATCCTTTGATCTTTTCTACGGGGTCTGACGCTCAGTGGA
ACGAAAACTCACGTTAAGGGATTTTGGTCATGAGATTATCAAAAAGGATCTTCACCTAGATCCTTTTAAA
TTAAAAATGAAGTTTTAAATCAATCTAAAGTATATATGAGTAAACTTGGTCTGACAGTTACCAATGCTTA
ATCAGTGAGGCACCTATCTCAGCGATCTGTCTATTTCGTTCATCCATAGTTGCCTGACTCCCCGTCGTGT
AGATAACTACGATACGGGAGGGCTTACCATCTGGCCCCAGTGCTGCAATGATACCGCGAGACCCACGCTC
ACCGGCTCCAGATTTATCAGCAATAAACCAGCCAGCCGGAAGGGCCGAGCGCAGAAGTGGTCCTGCAACT
TTATCCGCCTCCATCCAGTCTATTAATTGTTGCCGGGAAGCTAGAGTAAGTAGTTCGCCAGTTAATAGTT
TGCGCAACGTTGTTGCCATTGCTACAGGCATCGTGGTGTCACGCTCGTCGTTTGGTATGGCTTCATTCAG
CTCCGGTTCCCAACGATCAAGGCGAGTTACATGATCCCCCATGTTGTGCAAAAAAGCGGTTAGCTCCTTC
GGTCCTCCGATCGTTGTCAGAAGTAAGTTGGCCGCAGTGTTATCACTCATGGTTATGGCAGCACTGCATA
ATTCTCTTACTGTCATGCCATCCGTAAGATGCTTTTCTGTGACTGGTGAGTACTCAACCAAGTCATTCTG
AGAATAGTGTATGCGGCGACCGAGTTGCTCTTGCCCGGCGTCAATACGGGATAATACCGCGCCACATAGC
AGAACTTTAAAAGTGCTCATCATTGGAAAACGTTCTTCGGGGCGAAAACTCTCAAGGATCTTACCGCTGT
TGAGATCCAGTTCGATGTAACCCACTCGTGCACCCAACTGATCTTCAGCATCTTTTACTTTCACCAGCGT
TTCTGGGTGAGCAAAAACAGGAAGGCAAAATGCCGCAAAAAAGGGAATAAGGGCGACACGGAAATGTTGA
ATACTCATACTCTTCCTTTTTCAATATTATTGAAGCATTTATCAGGGTTATTGTCTCATGAGCGGATACA
TATTTGAATGTATTTAGAAAAATAAACAAATAGGGGTTCCGCGCACATTTCCCCGAAAAGTGCCACCTAA
ATTGTAAGCGTTAATATTTTGTTAAAATTCGCGTTAAATTTTTGTTAAATCAGCTCATTTTTTAACCAAT
AGGCCGAAATCGGCAAAATCCCTTATAAATCAAAAGAATAGACCGAGATAGGGT
[37 nt withheld, positions 9777-9813]
AAAGAACGTGGACTCCAACGTCAAAGG
[49 nt withheld, positions 9841-9889]
T
[91 nt withheld, positions 9891-9981]
G
[124 nt withheld, positions 9983-10106]
CCCATTCGCCATTCAGGCTGCGCAACTGTTGGGAAGGGCGATCGGTGCGGGCCTCTTCGCTATTACGCCA
GCTGGCGAAAGGGGGA
Features (pLannotate 1.2.2; 32 found; start..end, strand, type, name):
     79..97      +  promoter       T7 promoter: promoter for bacteriophage T7 RNA polymerase
    597..617     +  promoter       tight TRE promoter (fragment): Tet-responsive promoter PTight, consisting of seven tet operator sequences followed by the minimal CMV promoter
    634..654     +  promoter       tight TRE promoter (fragment): Tet-responsive promoter PTight, consisting of seven tet operator sequences followed by the minimal CMV promoter
    671..691     +  promoter       tight TRE promoter (fragment): Tet-responsive promoter PTight, consisting of seven tet operator sequences followed by the minimal CMV promoter
    708..728     +  promoter       tight TRE promoter (fragment): Tet-responsive promoter PTight, consisting of seven tet operator sequences followed by the minimal CMV promoter
    745..765     +  promoter       tight TRE promoter (fragment): Tet-responsive promoter PTight, consisting of seven tet operator sequences followed by the minimal CMV promoter
    782..802     +  promoter       tight TRE promoter (fragment): Tet-responsive promoter PTight, consisting of seven tet operator sequences followed by the minimal CMV promoter
    819..839     +  promoter       tight TRE promoter (fragment): Tet-responsive promoter PTight, consisting of seven tet operator sequences followed by the minimal CMV promoter
    856..876     +  promoter       tight TRE promoter (fragment): Tet-responsive promoter PTight, consisting of seven tet operator sequences followed by the minimal CMV promoter
    884..929     +  promoter       TRE3GV promoter (fragment): 3rd-generation Tet-responsive promoter that can be activated by binding of Tet-On® 3G, optimized for retroviral and lentiviral vectors
   1001..1025    +  protein_bind   attB1: mutant version of attB; recombination site for the Gateway® BP reaction BP Clonase™
   1050..1742    +  CDS            Ascl1 (sequence withheld): ASCL1_MOUSE - Also known as Ash1 From Mus musculus (Mouse).
   1828..1883    +  polyA_signal   β-globin poly(A) signal: rabbit β-globin polyadenylation signal (Gil and Proudfoot, 1987)
   2358..2737    +  enhancer       CMV enhancer: human cytomegalovirus immediate early enhancer
   2739..2838    +  promoter       CMV promoter (fragment): human cytomegalovirus (CMV) immediate early promoter
   4174..4920    +  CDS            rtTA-Advanced: improved tetracycline-controlled transactivator In the Tet-On® system, rtTA-Advanced binds to the Tet-responsive element and stimulates transcription only in the presence of tetracycline or doxycycline.
   4947..5391    +  misc_feature   FMDV IRES: internal ribosome entry site (IRES) of the foot-and-mouth disease virus
   5424..5442    +  promoter       tac promoter (fragment): strong E. coli promoter; hybrid between the trp and lac UV5 promoters
   5462..5480    +  promoter       T7 promoter: promoter for bacteriophage T7 RNA polymerase
   5490..6284    +  CDS            NeoR/KanR: aminoglycoside phosphotransferase from Tn5; aph(3')-II (or nptII); confers resistance to neomycin, kanamycin, and G418 (Geneticin®)
   6331..6903    +  polyA_signal   EF-1α poly(A) signal: human EF-1α polyadenylation signal
   7312..7443    +  CDS            FP (fragment): FP25_NPVAC - Experimental evidence at protein level: Swiss-Prot protein existence level 1. From Autographa californica nuclear polyhedrosis virus (AcMNPV).
   7460..7478    -  promoter       T3 promoter: promoter for bacteriophage T3 RNA polymerase
   7523..7539    -  protein_bind   lac operator: The lac repressor binds to the lac operator to inhibit transcription in E. coli. This inhibition can be relieved by adding lactose or isopropyl-β-D-thiogalactopyranoside (IPTG). lac repressor encoded by lacI
   7547..7577    -  promoter       lac promoter: promoter for the E. coli lac operon
   7592..7613    -  protein_bind   CAP binding site: CAP binding activates transcription in the presence of cAMP. E. coli catabolite activator protein
   7626..7718    -  CDS            lacI (fragment): lac repressor; lacI; The lac repressor binds to the lac operator to inhibit transcription in E. coli. This inhibition can be relieved by adding lactose or isopropyl-β-D-thiogalactopyranoside (IPTG).
   7901..8489    -  rep_origin     ori: high-copy-number ColE1/pMB1/pBR322/pUC origin of replication
   8660..9520    -  CDS            AmpR: β-lactamase; bla; confers resistance to ampicillin, carbenicillin, and related antibiotics
   9521..9625    -  promoter       AmpR promoter: bla
   9678..10106   -  rep_origin     f1 ori (sequence partly withheld): f1 bacteriophage origin of replication; arrow indicates direction of (+) strand synthesis
  10111..76      -  CDS            lacZα (fragment) (across the origin): LacZα fragment of β-galactosidase; lacZ fragment
