[The description below was written by a language model from this plasmid's Addgene catalogue record and pLannotate feature annotations shown in this document.]
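Description:
PiggyBac-TetO-Ascl1-neomycin is a mammalian expression plasmid built on a PiggyBac transposon backbone, designed for doxycycline-inducible expression of mouse Ascl1 (also called Mash1), a proneural bHLH transcription factor. In bacteria it is maintained through a high-copy ColE1/pUC-type origin and an ampicillin resistance gene. An f1 origin and remnants of a lac/lacZα cloning region, with flanking T7 and T3 promoters, are carried over from the parental phagemid. The annotation does not explicitly call the PiggyBac terminal repeats. A short baculovirus FP25-derived fragment is annotated near one end of the cassette, which may reflect sequence flanking the original transposon. When supplied with PiggyBac transposase from a separate source, vectors of this kind integrate their cargo stably into the host genome.

The payload appears to be an all-in-one Tet-On arrangement. A Tet-responsive promoter, made up of repeated tet operator elements followed by a minimal promoter, drives the Ascl1 coding sequence. The coding sequence sits just downstream of an attB1 Gateway site and is terminated by a rabbit β-globin polyadenylation signal. Downstream, a second unit begins with a CMV enhancer and a partial CMV promoter. After an unannotated stretch, this unit encodes rtTA-Advanced, an FMDV IRES and NeoR/KanR, ending in an EF-1α polyadenylation signal. The reverse transactivator and G418 resistance should therefore be co-expressed from a single transcript, so drug-selected cells also carry the activator needed to switch on Ascl1 when doxycycline is added. The associated publication concerns the generation of dopaminergic induced neuronal cells with midbrain characteristics, consistent with use of this construct for transcription factor-driven neuronal conversion.
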