Addgene plasmid #176482: PiggyBac-TetO-Ascl1-neomycin
Purpose: TetO-Ascl1 in a PiggyBac vector with neomycin resistance
Depositing lab: Marius Wernig. Depositing organization: Stanford University. Publication: Efficient generation of dopaminergic induced neuronal cells with midbrain characteristics. Ng YH, Chanda S, Janas JA, Yang N, Kokubu Y, Sudhof TC, Wernig M. Stem Cell Reports. 2021 Jul 13;16(7):1763-1776. doi: 10.1016/j.stemcr.2021.05.017. Epub 2021 Jun 24. PubMed 34171286.
Backbone
  Vector backbone: Piggybac TetO - neomycin
  Backbone size w/o insert (bp): 9471
  Total vector size (bp): 10167
  Vector type: Mammalian Expression
  Selectable markers: Neomycin (select with G418)
Growth in bacteria
  Bacterial resistance: Ampicillin, 100 μg/mL
  Growth temperature: 37°C
  Growth strain: NEB Stable
  Growth instructions: The Wernig lab uses Stbl3 or JM109 for downstream applications.
  Copy number: Unknown
Gene/Insert
  Gene/Insert name: Ascl1
  Species: M. musculus (mouse)
  Entrez Gene: Ascl1 (a.k.a. ASH1, Mash1, bHLHa46)
  Promoter: TetO
  Cloning method: Restriction Enzyme; 5′ cloning site AgeI (destroyed during cloning); 3′ cloning site Age (not destroyed)
  Sequencing primers: 5′ GCGGCCATCACAAGTTTG; 3′ GGAAAAAGATCGGCGCGC
Terms and licenses: Academic/Nonprofit Terms; Industry Terms: Not Available to Industry
How to cite: PiggyBac-TetO-Ascl1-neomycin was a gift from Marius Wernig (Addgene plasmid # 176482 ; http://n2t.net/addgene:176482 ; RRID:Addgene_176482)
